>Addgene plasmid #134250 | pBOB-N-Flag-Snrnp40-skywarp | addgene full sequence | sequence record 275373 | Addgene NGS Result
GACGGATCGGGAGATCTCCCGATCCCCTATGGTGCACTCTCAGTACAATCTGCTCTGATGCCGCATAGTT
AAGCCAGTATCTGCTCCCTGCTTGTGTGTTGGAGGTCGCTGAGTAGTGCGCGAGCAAAATTTAAGCTACA
ACAAGGCAAGGCTTGACCGACAATTGCATGAAGAATCTGCTTAGGGTTAGGCGTTTTGCGCTGCTTCGCG
ATGTACGGGCCAGATATACGCGTTGACATTGATTATTGACTAGTTATTAATAGTAATCAATTACGGGGTC
ATTAGTTCATAGCCCATATATGGAGTTCCGCGTTACATAACTTACGGTAAATGGCCCGCCTGGCTGACCG
CCCAACGACCCCCGCCCATTGACGTCAATAATGACGTATGTTCCCATAGTAACGCCAATAGGGACTTTCC
ATTGACGTCAATGGGTGGAGTATTTACGGTAAACTGCCCACTTGGCAGTACATCAAGTGTATCATATGCC
AAGTACGCCCCCTATTGACGTCAATGACGGTAAATGGCCCGCCTGGCATTATGCCCAGTACATGACCTTA
TGGGACTTTCCTACTTGGCAGTACATCTACGTATTAGTCATCGCTATTACCATGGTGATGCGGTTTTGGC
AGTACATCAATGGGCGTGGATAGCGGTTTGACTCACGGGGATTTCCAAGTCTCCACCCCATTGACGTCAA
TGGGAGTTTGTTTTGGCACCAAAATCAACGGGACTTTCCAAAATGTCGTAACAACTCCGCCCCATTGACG
CAAATGGGCGGTAGGCGTGTACGGTGGGAGGTCTATATAAGCAGCGCGTTTTGCCTGTACTGGGTCTCTC
TGGTTAGACCAGATCTGAGCCTGGGAGCTCTCTGGCTAACTAGGGAACCCACTGCTTAAGCCTCAATAAA
GCTTGCCTTGAGTGCTTCAAGTAGTGTGTGCCCGTCTGTTGTGTGACTCTGGTAACTAGAGATCCCTCAG
ACCCTTTTAGTCAGTGTGGAAAATCTCTAGCAGTGGCGCCCGAACAGGGACTTGAAAGCGAAAGGGAAAC
CAGAGGAGCTCTCTCGACGCAGGACTCGGCTTGCTGAAGCGCGCACGGCAAGAGGCGAGGGGCGGCGACT
GGTGAGTACGCCAAAAATTTTGACTAGCGGAGGCTAGAAGGAGAGAGATGGGTGCGAGAGCGTCAGTATT
AAGCGGGGGAGAATTAGATCGCGATGGGAAAAAATTCGGTTAAGGCCAGGGGGAAAGAAAAAATATAAAT
TAAAACATATAGTATGGGCAAGCAGGGAGCTAGAACGATTCGCAGTTAATCCTGGCCTGTTAGAAACATC
AGAAGGCTGTAGACAAATACTGGGACAGCTACAACCATCCCTTCAGACAGGATCAGAAGAACTTAGATCA
TTATATAATACAGTAGCAACCCTCTATTGTGTGCATCAAAGGATAGAGATAAAAGACACCAAGGAAGCTT
TAGACAAGATAGAGGAAGAGCAAAACAAAAGTAAGACCACCGCACAGCAAGCGGCCGCTGATCTTCAGAC
CTGGAGGAGGAGATATGAGGGACAATTGGAGAAGTGAATTATATAAATATAAAGTAGTAAAAATTGAACC
ATTAGGAGTAGCACCCACCAAGGCAAAGAGAAGAGTGGTGCAGAGAGAAAAAAGAGCAGTGGGAATAGGA
GCTTTGTTCCTTGGGTTCTTGGGAGCAGCAGGAAGCACTATGGGCGCAGCGTCAATGACGCTGACGGTAC
AGGCCAGACAATTATTGTCTGGTATAGTGCAGCAGCAGAACAATTTGCTGAGGGCTATTGAGGCGCAACA
GCATCTGTTGCAACTCACAGTCTGGGGCATCAAGCAGCTCCAGGCAAGAATCCTGGCTGTGGAAAGATAC
CTAAAGGATCAACAGCTCCTGGGGATTTGGGGTTGCTCTGGAAAACTCATTTGCACCACTGCTGTGCCTT
GGAATGCTAGTTGGAGTAATAAATCTCTGGAACAGATTTGGAATCACACGACCTGGATGGAGTGGGACAG
AGAAATTAACAATTACACAAGCTTAATACACTCCTTAATTGAAGAATCGCAAAACCAGCAAGAAAAGAAT
GAACAAGAATTATTGGAATTAGATAAATGGGCAAGTTTGTGGAATTGGTTTAACATAACAAATTGGCTGT
GGTATATAAAATTATTCATAATGATAGTAGGAGGCTTGGTAGGTTTAAGAATAGTTTTTGCTGTACTTTC
TATAGTGAATAGAGTTAGGCAGGGATATTCACCATTATCGTTTCAGACCCACCTCCCAACCCCGAGGGGA
CCCGACAGGCCCGAAGGAATAGAAGAAGAAGGTGGAGAGAGAGACAGAGACAGATCCATTCGATTAGTGA
ACGGATCAACTTTTAAAAGAAAAGGGGGGATTGGGGGGTACAGTGCAGGGGAAAGAATAGTAGACATAAT
AGCAACAGACATACAAACTAAAGAATTACAAAAACAAATTACAAAATTCAAAATTTTATCGATAAGCTTG
GGAGTTCCGCGTTACATAACTTACGGTAAATGGCCCGCCTGGCTGACCGCCCAACGACCCCCGCCCATTG
ACGTCAATAATGACGTATGTTCCCATAGTAACGCCAATAGGGACTTTCCATTGACGTCAATGGGTGGAGT
ATTTACGGTAAACTGCCCACTTGGCAGTACATCAAGTGTATCATATGCCAAGTACGCCCCCTATTGACGT
CAATGACGGTAAATGGCCCGCCTGGCATTATGCCCAGTACATGACCTTATGGGACTTTCCTACTTGGCAG
TACATCTACGTATTAGTCATCGCTATTACCATGGTGATGCGGTTTTGGCAGTACATCAATGGGCGTGGAT
AGCGGTTTGACTCACGGGGATTTCCAAGTCTCCACCCCATTGACGTCAATGGGAGTTTGTTTTGGCACCA
AAATCAACGGGACTTTCCAAAATGTCGTAACAACTCCGCCCCATTGACGCAAATGGGCGGTAGGCGTGTA
CGGTGGGAGGTCTATATAAGCAGAGCTCGTTTAGTGAACCGTCAGATCGCCTGGAGACGCCATCCACGCT
GTTTTGACCTCCATAGAAGACACCGACTGAGCTCCTAAGGTTAACGCCACCATGGACTACAAAGACGATG
ACGACAAGTCTAGAGAATTCGGATCCATGATCGAGCAGCAGAAGCGTAAGGGCCCGGAGCTACCCCTGGT
TCCCGTCAAGCGGCCGCGACATGAGTTGCTGTTGGGAGCGGCAGGAGCCGGCCCCGGAGCGGGGCCGCAG
CAGGCGACTCCAGGGGCATTGCTGCAGGCGGGACCGCCCAGGTGTTCTTCCCTTCAAGCTCCAATCATGC
TGCTCTCGGGACATGAGGGGGAAGTGTACTGCTGCAAGTTTCACCCCAATGGATCCACCCTGGCTTCTGC
AGGATTTGACCGGCTAATACTGTTGTGGAACGTCTATGGAGACTGTGATAACTATGCGACGTTGAAGGGA
CACAGTGGAGCAGTGATGGAGCTGCACTATAACACAGATGGCAGCATGCTCTTCTCAGCGTCGACAGACA
AAACTGTGGCGGTGTGGGATAGTGAAACTGGGGAGAGAGTGAAAAGGCTAAAGGGGCATACTTCCTTTGT
GAACTCCTGTTACCCAGCCAGGCGGGGCCCCCAACTTGTCTGTACTGGCAGTGACGATGGTACAGTTAAG
GTCTGGGACCTACGCCAAAACAAGTTAACCTACACCATGAGAGGCCATGCAGACTCTGTAACTGGCCTGA
GCTTGAGTTCTGAAGGCTCTTATCTCCTGTCCAATGCAATGGACAACACAGTTCGTGTCTGGGATGTCCG
GCCATTTGCTCCCAAAGAGAGATGTGTGAAGATATTTCAAGGAAATGTCCACAACTTTGAAAAGAACCTC
CTGAGATGTTCCTGGTCTCCAGATGGAAGCAAGATAGCAGCTGGCTCAGCAGACAGGTTTGTGTACGTGT
GGGACACCACAAGCCGAAGGGTCCTGTACAAGCTGCCTGGTCACGCTGGCTCCATCAATGAAGTGGCTTT
CCACCCCGACGAGCCCATCATCCTCTCAGCATCCAGTGACAAGAGGCTGTACATGGGTGAGATCCAGTGA
CTCGAGCCATGGAAGCTTGATATCTAACTGACTGAACCGGTGGTACCGAGGAATTAATTCGCTGTCTGCG
AGGGCCAGCTGTTGGGGTGAGTACTCCCTCTCAAAAGCGGGCATGACTTCTGCGCTAAGATTGTCAGTTT
CCAAAAACGAGGAGGATTTGATATTCACCTGGCCCGCGGTGATGCCTTTGAGGGTGGCCGCGTCCATCTG
GTCAGAAAAGACAATCTTTTTGTTGTCAAGCTTGAGGTGTGGCAGGCTTGAGATCTGGCCATACACTTGA
GTGACAATGACATCCACTTTGCCTTTCTCTCCACAGGTGTCCACTCCCAGGTCCAACTGCAGGTCGAGCA
TGCATCTAGGGCGGCCAATTCCGCCGATCCTGGAAAAACATGGAGCAATCACAAGTAGCAATACAGCAGC
TACCAATGCTGATTGTGCCTGGCTAGAAGCACAAGAGGAGGAGGAGGTGGGTTTTCCAGTCACACCTCAG
ACAATCAACCTCTGGATTACAAAATTTGTGAAAGATTGACTGGTATTCTTAACTATGTTGCTCCTTTTAC
GCTATGTGGATACGCTGCTTTAATGCCTTTGTATCATGCTATTGCTTCCCGTATGGCTTTCATTTTCTCC
TCCTTGTATAAATCCTGGTTGCTGTCTCTTTATGAGGAGTTGTGGCCCGTTGTCAGGCAACGTGGCGTGG
TGTGCACTGTGTTTGCTGACGCAACCCCCACTGGTTGGGGCATTGCCACCACCTGTCAGCTCCTTTCCGG
GACTTTCGCTTTCCCCCTCCCTATTGCCACGGCGGAACTCATCGCCGCCTGCCTTGCCCGCTGCTGGACA
GGGGCTCGGCTGTTGGGCACTGACAATTCCGTGGTGTTGTCGGGGAAGCTGACGTCCTTTCCATGGCTGC
TCGCCTGTGTTGCCACCTGGATTCTGCGCGGGACGTCCTTCTGCTACGTCCCTTCGGCCCTCAATCCAGC
GGACCTTCCTTCCCGCGGCCTGCTGCCGGCTCTGCGGCCTCTTCCGCGTCTTCGCCTTCGCCCTCAGACG
AGTCGGATCTCCCTTTGGGCCGCCTCCCCGCCTGGAATTCGAGCTCGGTACCTTTAAGACCAATGACTTA
CAAGGCAGCTGTAGATCTTAGCCACTTTTTAAAAGAAAAGGGGGGACTGGAAGGGCTAATTCACTCCCAA
CGAAGACAAGATATCCTTGATCTGTGGATCTACCACACACAAGGCTACTTCCCTGATTGGCAGAACTACA
CACCAGGGCCAGGGATCAGATATCCACTGACCTTTGGATGGTGCTACAAGCTAGTACCAGTTGAGCAAGA
GAAGGTAGAAGAAGCCAATGAAGGAGAGAACACCCGCTTGTTACACCCTGTGAGCCTGCATGGGATGGAT
GACCCGGAGAGAGAAGTATTAGAGTGGAGGTTTGACAGCCGCCTAGCATTTCATCACATGGCCCGAGAGC
TGCATCCGGACTGTACTGGGTCTCTCTGGTTAGACCAGATCTGAGCCTGGGAGCTCTCTGGCTAACTAGG
GAACCCACTGCTTAAGCCTCAATAAAGCTTGCCTTGAGTGCTTCAAGTAGTGTGTGCCCGTCTGTTGTGT
GACTCTGGTAACTAGAGATCCCTCAGACCCTTTTAGTCAGTGTGGAAAATCTCTAGCAGGGCCGCTTTAA
ACCCGCTGATCAGCCTCGACTGTGCCTTCTAGTTGCCAGCCATCTGTTGTTTGCCCCTCCCCCGTGCCTT
CCTTGACCCTGGAAGGTGCCACTCCCACTGTCCTTTCCTAATAAAATGAGGAAATTGCATCGCATTGTCT
GAGTAGGTGTCATTCTATTCTGGGGGGTGGGGTGGGGCAGGACAGCAAGGGGGAGGATTGGGAAGACAAT
AGCAGGCATGCTGGGGATGCGGTGGGCTCTATGGCTTCTGAGGCGGAAAGAACCAGCTGGGGCTCTAGGG
GGTATCCCC
[124 nt withheld, positions 6100-6223]
C
[91 nt withheld, positions 6225-6315]
A
[49 nt withheld, positions 6317-6365]
CCTTTGACGTTGGAGTCCACGTTCTTT
[37 nt withheld, positions 6393-6429]
ACCCTATCTCGGTCTATTCTTTTGATTTATAAGGGATTTTGCCGATTTCGGCCTATTGGTTAAAAAATGA
GCTGATTTAACAAAAATTTAACGCGAATTAATTCTGTGGAATGTGTGTCAGTTAGGGTGTGGAAAGTCCC
CAGGCTCCCCAGCAGGCAGAAGTATGCAAAGCATGCATCTCAATTAGTCAGCAACCAGGTGTGGAAAGTC
CCCAGGCTCCCCAGCAGGCAGAAGTATGCAAAGCATGCATCTCAATTAGTCAGCAACCATAGTCCCGCCC
CTAACTCCGCCCATCCCGCCCCTAACTCCGCCCAGTTCCGCCCATTCTCCGCCCCATGGCTGACTAATTT
TTTTTATTTATGCAGAGGCCGAGGCCGCCTCTGCCTCTGAGCTATTCCAGAAGTAGTGAGGAGGCTTTTT
TGGAGGCCTAGGCTTTTGCAAAAAGCTCCCGGGAGCTTGTATATCCATTTTCGGATCTGATCAGCACGTG
TTGACAATTAATCATCGGCATAGTATATCGGCATAGTATAATACGACAAGGTGAGGAACTAAACCATGGC
CAAGTTGACCAGTGCCGTTCCGGTGCTCACCGCGCGCGACGTCGCCGGAGCGGTCGAGTTCTGGACCGAC
CGGCTCGGGTTCTCCCGGGACTTCGTGGAGGACGACTTCGCCGGTGTGGTCCGGGACGACGTGACCCTGT
TCATCAGCGCGGTCCAGGACCAGGTGGTGCCGGACAACACCCTGGCCTGGGTGTGGGTGCGCGGCCTGGA
CGAGCTGTACGCCGAGTGGTCGGAGGTCGTGTCCACGAACTTCCGGGACGCCTCCGGGCCGGCCATGACC
GAGATCGGCGAGCAGCCGTGGGGGCGGGAGTTCGCCCTGCGCGACCCGGCCGGCAACTGCGTGCACTTCG
TGGCCGAGGAGCAGGACTGACACGTGCTACGAGATTTCGATTCCACCGCCGCCTTCTATGAAAGGTTGGG
CTTCGGAATCGTTTTCCGGGACGCCGGCTGGATGATCCTCCAGCGCGGGGATCTCATGCTGGAGTTCTTC
GCCCACCCCAACTTGTTTATTGCAGCTTATAATGGTTACAAATAAAGCAATAGCATCACAAATTTCACAA
ATAAAGCATTTTTTTCACTGCATTCTAGTTGTGGTTTGTCCAAACTCATCAATGTATCTTATCATGTCTG
TATACCGTCGACCTCTAGCTAGAGCTTGGCGTAATCATGGTCATAGCTGTTTCCTGTGTGAAATTGTTAT
CCGCTCACAATTCCACACAACATACGAGCCGGAAGCATAAAGTGTAAAGCCTGGGGTGCCTAATGAGTGA
GCTAACTCACATTAATTGCGTTGCGCTCACTGCCCGCTTTCCAGTCGGGAAACCTGTCGTGCCAGCTGCA
TTAATGAATCGGCCAACGCGCGGGGAGAGGCGGTTTGCGTATTGGGCGCTCTTCCGCTTCCTCGCTCACT
GACTCGCTGCGCTCGGTCGTTCGGCTGCGGCGAGCGGTATCAGCTCACTCAAAGGCGGTAATACGGTTAT
CCACAGAATCAGGGGATAACGCAGGAAAGAACATGTGAGCAAAAGGCCAGCAAAAGGCCAGGAACCGTAA
AAAGGCCGCGTTGCTGGCGTTTTTCCATAGGCTCCGCCCCCCTGACGAGCATCACAAAAATCGACGCTCA
AGTCAGAGGTGGCGAAACCCGACAGGACTATAAAGATACCAGGCGTTTCCCCCTGGAAGCTCCCTCGTGC
GCTCTCCTGTTCCGACCCTGCCGCTTACCGGATACCTGTCCGCCTTTCTCCCTTCGGGAAGCGTGGCGCT
TTCTCATAGCTCACGCTGTAGGTATCTCAGTTCGGTGTAGGTCGTTCGCTCCAAGCTGGGCTGTGTGCAC
GAACCCCCCGTTCAGCCCGACCGCTGCGCCTTATCCGGTAACTATCGTCTTGAGTCCAACCCGGTAAGAC
ACGACTTATCGCCACTGGCAGCAGCCACTGGTAACAGGATTAGCAGAGCGAGGTATGTAGGCGGTGCTAC
AGAGTTCTTGAAGTGGTGGCCTAACTACGGCTACACTAGAAGAACAGTATTTGGTATCTGCGCTCTGCTG
AAGCCAGTTACCTTCGGAAAAAGAGTTGGTAGCTCTTGATCCGGCAAACAAACCACCGCTGGTAGCGGTG
GTTTTTTTGTTTGCAAGCAGCAGATTACGCGCAGAAAAAAAGGATCTCAAGAAGATCCTTTGATCTTTTC
TACGGGGTCTGACGCTCAGTGGAACGAAAACTCACGTTAAGGGATTTTGGTCATGAGATTATCAAAAAGG
ATCTTCACCTAGATCCTTTTAAATTAAAAATGAAGTTTTAAATCAATCTAAAGTATATATGAGTAAACTT
GGTCTGACAGTTACCAATGCTTAATCAGTGAGGCACCTATCTCAGCGATCTGTCTATTTCGTTCATCCAT
AGTTGCCTGACTCCCCGTCGTGTAGATAACTACGATACGGGAGGGCTTACCATCTGGCCCCAGTGCTGCA
ATGATACCGCGAGACCCACGCTCACCGGCTCCAGATTTATCAGCAATAAACCAGCCAGCCGGAAGGGCCG
AGCGCAGAAGTGGTCCTGCAACTTTATCCGCCTCCATCCAGTCTATTAATTGTTGCCGGGAAGCTAGAGT
AAGTAGTTCGCCAGTTAATAGTTTGCGCAACGTTGTTGCCATTGCTACAGGCATCGTGGTGTCACGCTCG
TCGTTTGGTATGGCTTCATTCAGCTCCGGTTCCCAACGATCAAGGCGAGTTACATGATCCCCCATGTTGT
GCAAAAAAGCGGTTAGCTCCTTCGGTCCTCCGATCGTTGTCAGAAGTAAGTTGGCCGCAGTGTTATCACT
CATGGTTATGGCAGCACTGCATAATTCTCTTACTGTCATGCCATCCGTAAGATGCTTTTCTGTGACTGGT
GAGTACTCAACCAAGTCATTCTGAGAATAGTGTATGCGGCGACCGAGTTGCTCTTGCCCGGCGTCAATAC
GGGATAATACCGCGCCACATAGCAGAACTTTAAAAGTGCTCATCATTGGAAAACGTTCTTCGGGGCGAAA
ACTCTCAAGGATCTTACCGCTGTTGAGATCCAGTTCGATGTAACCCACTCGTGCACCCAACTGATCTTCA
GCATCTTTTACTTTCACCAGCGTTTCTGGGTGAGCAAAAACAGGAAGGCAAAATGCCGCAAAAAAGGGAA
TAAGGGCGACACGGAAATGTTGAATACTCATACTCTTCCTTTTTCAATATTATTGAAGCATTTATCAGGG
TTATTGTCTCATGAGCGGATACATATTTGAATGTATTTAGAAAAATAAACAAATAGGGGTTCCGCGCACA
TTTCCCCGAAAAGTGCCACCTGACGTC
Features (pLannotate 1.2.2; 34 found; start..end, strand, type, name):
     28..80      -  misc_feature   bom (fragment): basis of mobility region from pBR322
    235..614     +  enhancer       CMV enhancer: human cytomegalovirus immediate early enhancer
    615..814     +  promoter       CMV promoter: human cytomegalovirus (CMV) immediate early promoter
    832..1012    +  LTR            5' LTR (truncated): truncated 5' long terminal repeat (LTR) from HIV-1
   1059..1184    +  misc_feature   HIV-1 Ψ: packaging signal of human immunodeficiency virus type 1
   1168..1531    +  CDS            HIV-1 gag (fragment): gag protein from human immunodeficiency virus 1; gag
   1677..1910    +  misc_feature   RRE: The Rev response element (RRE) of HIV-1 allows for Rev-dependent mRNA export from the nucleus to the cytoplasm.
   2287..2387    +  CDS            Rev (fragment): human immunodeficiency virus 1 (HIV-1) Rev protein; rev; enhances nuclear export of unspliced and incompletely spliced viral mRNAs
   2391..2507    +  misc_feature   cPPT/CTS: central polypurine tract and central termination sequence of HIV-1
   2530..2833    +  enhancer       CMV enhancer: human cytomegalovirus immediate early enhancer
   2834..3037    +  promoter       CMV promoter: human cytomegalovirus (CMV) immediate early promoter
   3134..3154    +  CDS            3xFLAG (fragment): three tandem FLAG® epitope tags
   3177..4127    +  CDS            Snrnp40 (fragment): SNR40_MOUSE - Also known as Wdr57. Experimental evidence at protein level: Swiss-Prot protein existence level 1. Required for pre-mRNA splicing as component of the activated spliceosome. Component of the U5 small nuclear ribonucleoprotein (snRNP) complex and the U4/U6-U5 tri-snRNP complex, building blocks of the spliceosome. From Mus musculus (Mouse).
   4217..4446    +  intron         chimeric intron: chimera between introns from adenovirus and immunoglobulin heavy chain genes
   4510..4620    +  CDS            nef (fragment): NEF_HV1Z2 - Experimental evidence at protein level: Swiss-Prot protein existence level 1. Extracellular Nef protein targets CD4(+) T-lymphocytes for apoptosis by interacting with CXCR4 surface receptors. From Human immunodeficiency virus type 1 group M subtype D (isolate Z2/CDC-Z34) (HIV-1).
   4623..5211    +  misc_feature   WPRE: woodchuck hepatitis virus posttranscriptional regulatory element
   5228..5296    +  CDS            nef (fragment): NEF_HV1Z2 - Experimental evidence at protein level: Swiss-Prot protein existence level 1. Extracellular Nef protein targets CD4(+) T-lymphocytes for apoptosis by interacting with CXCR4 surface receptors. From Human immunodeficiency virus type 1 group M subtype D (isolate Z2/CDC-Z34) (HIV-1).
   5298..5610    +  LTR            5' LTR (fragment): 5' long terminal repeat (LTR) from HIV-1
   5618..5798    +  LTR            5' LTR (truncated): truncated 5' long terminal repeat (LTR) from HIV-1
   5830..6054    +  polyA_signal   bGH poly(A) signal: bovine growth hormone polyadenylation signal
   6058..6079    +  promoter       SV40 promoter (fragment): SV40 enhancer and early promoter
   6100..6528    +  rep_origin     f1 ori (sequence partly withheld): f1 bacteriophage origin of replication; arrow indicates direction of (+) strand synthesis
   6542..6871    +  promoter       SV40 promoter: SV40 enhancer and early promoter
   6919..6966    +  promoter       EM7 promoter: synthetic bacterial promoter&nbsp
   6985..7359    +  CDS            BleoR: antibiotic-binding protein; Sh ble from Streptoalloteichus hindustanus; confers resistance to bleomycin, phleomycin, and Zeocin™
   7369..7494    +  CDS            ble (fragment): BLE_KLEPN - Experimental evidence at protein level: Swiss-Prot protein existence level 1. Binding protein with a strong affinity to the bleomycin family of antibiotics. Binds to CL990; an antimitotic-antibiotic compound. From Klebsiella pneumoniae.
   7489..7610    +  polyA_signal   SV40 poly(A) signal: SV40 polyadenylation signal
   7683..7699    -  protein_bind   lac operator: The lac repressor binds to the lac operator to inhibit transcription in E. coli. This inhibition can be relieved by adding lactose or isopropyl-β-D-thiogalactopyranoside (IPTG). lac repressor encoded by lacI
   7707..7737    -  promoter       lac promoter: promoter for the E. coli lac operon
   7752..7773    -  protein_bind   CAP binding site: CAP binding activates transcription in the presence of cAMP. E. coli catabolite activator protein
   7786..7878    -  CDS            lacI (fragment): lac repressor; lacI; The lac repressor binds to the lac operator to inhibit transcription in E. coli. This inhibition can be relieved by adding lactose or isopropyl-β-D-thiogalactopyranoside (IPTG).
   8061..8649    -  rep_origin     ori: high-copy-number ColE1/pMB1/pBR322/pUC origin of replication
   8820..9680    -  CDS            AmpR: β-lactamase; bla; confers resistance to ampicillin, carbenicillin, and related antibiotics
   9681..9785    -  promoter       AmpR promoter: bla
