[The description below was written by a language model from this plasmid's Addgene catalogue record and pLannotate feature annotations shown in this document.]
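Description:
pBOB-N-Flag-Snrnp40-skywarp is a lentiviral mammalian expression plasmid of about 9.8 kb, built on the pBOB backbone. It carries the "skywarp" form of mouse Snrnp40 (also known as Wdr57 or Prp8bp), a component of the U5 snRNP and the U4/U6-U5 tri-snRNP of the spliceosome. The roughly 950 bp insert lacks exon 5, which corresponds to deletion of amino acids 179–219, and has a Flag epitope fused to its N terminus. The feature table annotates this tag as a short match to a FLAG sequence just upstream of the Snrnp40 coding region. An internal CMV enhancer/promoter drives expression. A chimeric intron annotation and a WPRE follow the coding sequence, and the WPRE typically enhances transcript stability and expression.

The viral framework is HIV-1 derived. A CMV enhancer/promoter sits upstream of a truncated 5' LTR and drives genomic RNA production in packaging cells. It is followed by the Ψ packaging signal with a gag fragment, the RRE for Rev-dependent nuclear export, and the cPPT/CTS, which aids nuclear import of the reverse-transcribed genome. LTR sequences downstream of the WPRE form the 3' end of the transfer cassette, followed by a bGH polyadenylation signal.

Outside the viral unit, the plasmid has a high-copy ColE1/pUC-type origin and AmpR for ampicillin selection in E. coli, plus an f1 origin. It also has an SV40/EM7-driven BleoR cassette with an SV40 poly(A) signal. Because this cassette lies outside the LTRs, it would not be transferred to transduced cells.

The construct is suited to transient or lentivirus-mediated expression of the tagged mutant protein. The associated study concerns a viable hypomorphic Snrnp40 allele that causes a syndromic immune disorder.
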