Addgene plasmid #134250: pBOB-N-Flag-Snrnp40-skywarp
Purpose: Lentivector encoding Flag-tagged skywarp form of Snrnp40 (missing exon 5)
Depositing lab: Bruce Beutler. Depositing organization: University of Texas Southwestern Medical Center. Publication: Syndromic immune disorder caused by a viable hypomorphic allele of spliceosome component Snrnp40. Zhang D, Yue T, Choi JH, Nair-Gill E, Zhong X, Wang KW, Zhan X, Li X, Choi M, Tang M, Quan J, Hildebrand S, Moresco EMY, Beutler B. Nat Immunol. 2019 Oct;20(10):1322-1334. doi: 10.1038/s41590-019-0464-4. Epub 2019 Aug 19. PubMed 31427773.
Backbone
  Vector backbone: pBOB
  Backbone size w/o insert (bp): 8800
  Total vector size (bp): 9800
  Vector type: Mammalian Expression, Lentiviral
Growth in bacteria
  Bacterial resistance: Ampicillin, 100 μg/mL
  Growth temperature: 37°C
  Growth strain: NEB Stable
  Copy number: High Copy
Gene/Insert
  Gene/Insert name: Snrp40 (alt names: Wdr57; Prp8bp)
  Species: M. musculus (mouse)
  Insert size (bp): 954
  Mutation: deleted amino acids 179-219
  GenBank ID: NM_025645
  Entrez Gene: Snrnp40 (a.k.a. 0610009C03Rik, Prp8bp, Wdr57)
  Promoter: CMV
  Tag / fusion protein: Flag (N terminal on insert)
  Cloning method: Ligation Independent Cloning
  Sequencing primers: 5′ agctcgtttagtgaaccgtcagatcg; 3′ ggaaactgacaatcttagcgcag
Terms and licenses: Academic/Nonprofit Terms; Industry Terms: Not Available to Industry
How to cite: pBOB-N-Flag-Snrnp40-skywarp was a gift from Bruce Beutler (Addgene plasmid # 134250 ; http://n2t.net/addgene:134250 ; RRID:Addgene_134250)
